Addgene plasmid #43468: II-TTGC
Depositing lab: Chad Cowan & Kiran Musunuru. Depositing organization: Harvard University. Publication: A TALEN Genome-Editing System for Generating Human Stem Cell-Based Disease Models. Ding Q, Lee YK, Schaefer EA, Peters DT, Veres A, Kim K, Kuperwasser N, Motola DL, Meissner TB, Hendriks WT, Trevisan M, Gupta RM, Moisan A, Banks E, Friesen M, Schinzel RT, Xia F, Tang A, Xia Y, Figueroa E, Wann A, Ahfeldt T, Daheron L, Zhang F, Rubin LL, Peng LF, Chung RT, Musunuru K, Cowan CA. Cell Stem Cell. 2012 Dec 12. pii: S1934-5909(12)00645-5. doi: 10.1016/j.stem.2012.11.011. PubMed 23246482.
Backbone
  Vector backbone: pCRII-TOPO
  Backbone manufacturer: Invitrogen
  Backbone size w/o insert (bp): 3973
  Vector type: Bacterial Cloning
Growth in bacteria
  Bacterial resistance: Ampicillin and Kanamycin, 100 & 50 μg/mL
  Growth temperature: 37°C
  Growth strain: Top10
  Copy number: High Copy
Gene/Insert
  Gene/Insert name: II-TTGC
  Species: Synthetic
  Insert size (bp): 426
  Cloning method: TOPO Cloning
  Sequencing primers: 5′ T7; 3′ M13-rev
Terms and licenses: Academic/Nonprofit Terms; Industry Terms: Not Available to Industry
How to cite: II-TTGC was a gift from Chad Cowan & Kiran Musunuru (Addgene plasmid # 43468 ; http://n2t.net/addgene:43468 ; RRID:Addgene_43468)
