[The description below was written by a language model from this plasmid's Addgene catalogue record.]
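Description:
II-TTGC is a bacterial cloning plasmid built on the commercial pCRII-TOPO backbone (about 4.0 kb without insert), into which a 426 bp synthetic fragment was placed by TOPO cloning. It is a high-copy plasmid propagated in E. coli, and it can be selected with both ampicillin and kanamycin, consistent with the dual resistance markers that this backbone carries. The insert lies between the T7 and M13-reverse priming sites used to sequence it. The construct is a storage and propagation vector: the record lists no promoter intended to drive the insert in eukaryotic cells, and no tags, reporters or other expression elements.

The record gives the insert only as "II-TTGC", of synthetic origin, and does not describe its contents further. The plasmid comes from a TALEN genome-editing system developed for generating human stem cell-based disease models. In that context, the name and the insert size suggest a pre-assembled block of four TALE repeat modules recognising the bases T, T, G and C. The "II" prefix probably marks the block's position in an ordered, multi-fragment assembly of a full TALE DNA-binding array. This reading is an inference from the name and the associated work rather than something stated in the catalogue fields. No feature table was supplied, so the repeat composition, the flanking assembly sites and the orientation of the insert cannot be confirmed here. On that reading, the plasmid would serve as one member of a library of repeat blocks, with the fragment excised or amplified and joined to others in a separate TALEN expression backbone.
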