>Addgene plasmid #43468 | II-TTGC | depositor partial sequence | sequence record 58733 | II-TTGC sequence 426 bps
CGTCTCGCTTAACCCCAGAGCAGGTCGTGGCCATTGCCTCGAATGGAGGGGGCAAACAGGCGTTGGAAAC
CGTACAACGATTGCTGCCGGTGCTGTGCCAAGCGCACGGACTCACCCCAGAGCAGGTCGTGGCCATTGCC
TCGAATGGAGGGGGCAAACAGGCGTTGGAAACCGTACAACGATTGCTGCCGGTGCTGTGCCAAGCGCACG
GCCTCACCCCAGAGCAGGTCGTGGCAATCGCGAGCAATAACGGCGGAAAACAGGCTTTGGAAACGGTGCA
GAGGCTCCTTCCAGTGCTGTGCCAAGCGCACGGATTAACCCCAGAGCAGGTCGTGGCGATCGCAAGCCAC
GACGGAGGAAAGCAAGCCTTGGAAACAGTACAGAGGCTGTTGCCTGTGCTGTGCCAAGCGCACGGGCTCA
GAGACG
