>Addgene plasmid #43468 | II-TTGC | addgene partial sequence | sequence record 61506 | M13-F20 5'-TGTAAAACGACGGCCAGT-3'
TATCTTGGGCGAATTGGGCCCTCTAGATGCATGCTCGAGCGGCCGCCAGTGTGATGGATATCTGCAGAAT
TCGCCCTTGCCGTCCTAGCGCGTCTCGCTTAACCCCAGAGCAGGTCGTGGCCATTGCCTCGAATGGAGGG
GGCAAACAGGCGTTGGAAACCGTACAACGATTGCTGCCGGTGCTGTGCCAAGCGCACGGACTCACCCCAG
AGCAGGTCGTGGCCATTGCCTCGAATGGAGGGGGCAAACAGGCGTTGGAAACCGTACAACGATTGCTGCC
GGTGCTGTGCCAAGCGCACGGCCTCACCCCAGAGCAGGTCGTGGCAATCGCGAGCAATAACGGCGGAAAA
CAGGCTTTGGAAACGGTGCAGAGGCTCCTTCCAGTGCTGTGCCAAGCGCACGGATTAACCCCAGAGCAGG
TCGTGGCGATCGCAAGCCACGACGGAGGAAAGCAAGCCTTGGAAACAGTACAGAGGCTGTTGCCTGTGCT
GTGCCAAGCGCACGGGCTCAGAGACGTGGGCACAGGAAAGAAGGGCGAATTCCAGCACACTGGCGGCCGT
TACTAGTGGATCCGAGCTCGGTACCAAGCTTGATGCATAGCTTGAGTATTCTATAGTGTCACCTAAATAG
CTTGGCGTAATCATGGTCATAGCTGTTTCCTGTGTGAAATTGTTATCCGCTCACAATTCCACACAACATA
CGAGCCGGAAGCATAAAGTGTAAAGCCTGGGGTGCCTAATGAGTGAGCTAACTCACATTAATTGCGTTGC
GCTCACTGCCCGCTTTCCAGTCGGGAAACCTGTCGTGCCAGCTGCATTAATGAATCGGCCAACGCGCGGG
GAGAGGCGGTTTGCGTATTGGGCGCTCTTCCGCTTCCTCGCTCACTGACTCGCTGCGCTC
